Addgene plasmid #72032: Sema4f.a-AP-His
Purpose: Expresses the extracellular region of the Sema4F, isoform a protein, C-terminally fused to alkaline phosphatase + 6X histidine tag.
Depositing lab: Woj Wojtowicz. Depositing organization: University of California, Berkeley. Publication: An extracellular biochemical screen reveals that FLRTs and Unc5s mediate neuronal subtype recognition in the retina. Visser JJ, Cheng Y, Perry SC, Chastain AB, Parsa B, Masri SS, Ray TA, Kay JN, Wojtowicz WM. Elife. 2015 Dec 3;4. pii: e08149. doi: 10.7554/eLife.08149. PubMed 26633812.
Backbone
  Vector backbone: pCMVi-SV40ori
  Vector type: Mammalian Expression
Growth in bacteria
  Bacterial resistance: Ampicillin, 100 μg/mL
  Growth temperature: 37°C
  Growth strain: DH5alpha
  Copy number: High Copy
Gene/Insert
  Gene/Insert name: Sema4f.a (alt names: Semaphorin 4F, isoform a; NCBI gene ID 20355)
  Species: M. musculus (mouse)
  Insert size (bp): 1992
  Entrez Gene: Sema4f (a.k.a. Sema W)
  Promoter: CMV
  Tag / fusion protein: AP-His (C terminal on backbone)
  Cloning method: Restriction Enzyme; 5′ cloning site XhoI (not destroyed); 3′ cloning site AscI (not destroyed)
  Sequencing primers: 5′ GTCAGAGGTAACTCCCGTTGC; 3′ GAGGTTCTTGGCGGCTGTC
Terms and licenses: Academic/Nonprofit Terms; Industry Terms: Not Available to Industry
How to cite: Sema4f.a-AP-His was a gift from Woj Wojtowicz (Addgene plasmid # 72032 ; http://n2t.net/addgene:72032 ; RRID:Addgene_72032)
