[The description below was written by a language model from this plasmid's Addgene catalogue record and pLannotate feature annotations shown in this document.]
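Description:
Sema4f.a-AP-His is an 8.5 kb mammalian expression plasmid built on the pCMVi-SV40ori backbone, designed to produce a soluble, secreted form of mouse Semaphorin 4F (isoform a). It is propagated in E. coli as a high-copy plasmid through a ColE1/pUC-type origin and selected with ampicillin via the β-lactamase gene. The backbone also carries an f1 phage origin and short remnants of rop, bom and lacZα, which are cloning leftovers without a functional role here. An SV40 enhancer/early promoter region is annotated as well. It contains the SV40 origin referred to in the backbone name, which would allow episomal amplification in cells expressing large T antigen.

The expression cassette is driven by the human CMV immediate early enhancer and promoter followed by CMV intron A, an arrangement that generally boosts transcript processing and expression. Downstream, a 1,992 bp fragment encoding the Sema4F extracellular region sits between retained XhoI and AscI sites. It is fused at its C terminus to human placental secreted alkaline phosphatase and a 6X histidine tag, both supplied by the backbone, and the unit ends with an SV40 polyadenylation signal. The His tag is stated in the catalogue entry but is not separately annotated in the feature table.

Lacking the membrane-anchoring portion, the ectodomain fusion is expected to be secreted. The alkaline phosphatase moiety provides an enzymatic readout for detecting and quantifying binding, while the His tag allows capture or purification. The associated publication describes an extracellular biochemical screen for receptor-ligand interactions among cell surface recognition proteins in the retina, consistent with use of this construct as an AP-tagged binding probe.
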