Features (pLannotate 1.2.2; 14 found; start..end, strand, type, name):
     25..408     +  enhancer       CMV enhancer: human cytomegalovirus immediate early enhancer
    410..609     +  promoter       CMV promoter: human cytomegalovirus (CMV) immediate early promoter
    748..1573    +  intron         CMV intron A: human cytomegalovirus intron A (Chapman et al., 1991)
   1597..3588    +  CDS            Sema4f (fragment): SEM4F_MOUSE - Also known as Semaw. Experimental evidence at protein level: Swiss-Prot protein existence level 1. Probable cell surface receptor that regulates oligodendroglial precursor cell migration (PubMed:21945643). Might also regulate differentiation of oligodendroglial precursor cells (By similarity). Has growth cone collapse activity against retinal ganglion-cell axons (By similarity). From Mus musculus (Mouse).
   3610..5061    +  CDS            SEAP: secreted alkaline phosphatase from human placenta The natural enzyme has a C-terminal transmembrane sequence that is replaced by a GPI anchor.
   5120..5241    +  polyA_signal   SV40 poly(A) signal: SV40 polyadenylation signal
   5450..6038    -  rep_origin     ori: high-copy-number ColE1/pMB1/pBR322/pUC origin of replication
   6209..7069    -  CDS            AmpR: β-lactamase; bla; confers resistance to ampicillin, carbenicillin, and related antibiotics
   7070..7174    -  promoter       AmpR promoter: bla
   7269..7304    +  CDS            rop (fragment): Rop protein, which maintains plasmids at low copy number; rop
   7327..7657    +  promoter       SV40 promoter: SV40 enhancer and early promoter
   7780..7879    +  misc_feature   bom (fragment): basis of mobility region from pBR322
   7907..8335    -  rep_origin     f1 ori (sequence partly withheld): f1 bacteriophage origin of replication; arrow indicates direction of (+) strand synthesis
   8339..8496    -  CDS            lacZα (fragment): LacZα fragment of β-galactosidase; lacZ fragment
>Addgene plasmid #72032 | Sema4f.a-AP-His | depositor full sequence | sequence record 131218 | Full Sequence
GTCGAGGTCTCGACGGTATCGATTGACATTGATTATTGACTAGCTAGTTATTAATAGTAATCAATTACGG
GGTCATTAGTTCATAGCCCATATATGGAGTTCCGCGTTACATAACTTACGGTAAATGGCCCGCCTGGCTG
ACCGCCCAACGACCCCCGCCCATTGACGTCAATAATGACGTATGTTCCCATAGTAACGCCAATAGGGACT
TTCCATTGACGTCAATGGGTGGAGTATTTACGGTAAACTGCCCACTTGGCAGTACATCAAGTGTATCATA
TGCCAAGTCCGCCCCCTATTGACGTCAATGACGGTAAATGGCCCGCCTGGCATTATGCCCAGTACATGAC
CTTACGGGACTTTCCTACTTGGCAGTACATCTACGTATTAGTCATCGCTATTACCATGGTGATGCGGTTT
TGGCAGTACACCAATGGGCGTGGATAGCGGTTTGACTCACGGGGATTTCCAAGTCTCCACCCCATTGACG
TCAATGGGAGTTTGTTTTGGCACCAAAATCAACGGGACTTTCCAAAATGTCGTAATAACCCCGCCCCGTT
GACGCAAATGGGCGGTAGGCGTGTACGGTGGGAGGTCTATATAAGCAGAGCTCGTTTAGTGAACCGTCAG
ATCGCCTGGAGACGCCATCCACGCTGTTTTGACCTCCATAGAAGACACCGGGACCGATCCAGCCTCCGCG
GCCGGGAACGGTGCATTGGAACGCGGATTCCCCGTGCCAAGAGTGACGTAAGTACCGCCTATAGACTCTA
TAGGCACACCCCTTTGGCTCTTATGCATGCTATACTGTTTTTGGCTTGGGGCCTATACACCCCCGCTTCC
ATATGCTATAGGTGATGGTATAGCTTAGCCTATAGGTGTGGGTTATTGACCATTATTGACCACTCCCCTA
TTGGTGACGATACTTTCCATTACTAATCCATAACATGGCTCTTTGCCACAACTATCTCTATTGGCTATAT
GCCAATACTCTGTCCTTCAGAGACTGACACGGACTCTGTATTTTTACAGGATGGGGTCCCATTTATTATT
TACAAATTCACATATACAACAACGCCGTCCCCCGTGCCCGCAGTTTTTATTAAACATAGCGTGGGATCTC
CACGCGAATCTCGGGTACGTGTTCCGGACATGGGCTCTTCTCCGGTAGCGGCGGAGCTTCCACATCCGAG
CCCTGGTCCCATGCCTCCAGCGGCTCATGGTCGCTCGGCAGCTCCTTGCTCCTAACAGTGGAGGCCAGAC
TTAGGCACAGCACAATGCCCACCACCACCAGTGTGCCGCACAAGGCCGTGGCGGTAGGGTATGTGTCTGA
AAATGAGCTCGGAGATTGGGCTCGCACCGCTGACGCAGATGGAAGACTTAAGGCAGCGGCAGAAGAAGAT
GCAGGCAGCTGAGTTGTTGTATTCTGATAAGAGTCAGAGGTAACTCCCGTTGCGGTGCTGTTAACGGTGG
AGGGCAGTGTAGTCTGAGCAGTACTCGTTGCTGCCGCGCGCGCCACCAGACATAATAGCTGACAGACTAA
CAGACTGTTCCTTTCCATGGGTCTTTTCTGCAGAAGCTTGAATTCTCGAGGCCACCATGCTGGCCAGGGC
CGAGCGGCCCCGCCCGGGCCCCCGGCCGCCTCCGGTCTCTCTCTTCCCGCCGCCGTCGTCGCTGCTGCTG
CTGCTGCTGGCGATGCTGAGCGCCCCGGTGTGCGGCCGCGTCCCCCGCTCGGTGCCCAGAACCTCGCTGC
CCATCTCCGAGGCTGACTCCTATCTCACCCGGTTTGCGGCCCCTCATACGTACAATTACTCTGCTCTCCT
GGTGGATCCTGCTTCTCACACACTTTACGTCGGTGCACGGGACAGCATCTTCGCTTTAACCCTGCCCTTC
TCTGGGGAAAAGCCTCGAAGGATCGACTGGATGGTGCCCGAGACTCACAGACAGAACTGTAGGAAGAAAG
GCAAGAAAGAGGACGAATGTCACAATTTTATCCAGATTCTCGCCATTGCCAATGCCTCTCACCTCCTCAC
GTGTGGCACCTTCGCTTTTGATCCGAAGTGCGGGGTTATTGATGTGTCCAGTTTCCAGCAGGTTGAAAGA
CTTGAGAGTGGCCGGGGGAAATGTCCTTTTGAGCCAGCTCAACGGTCAGCAGCTGTAATGGCTGGGGGCG
TCCTCTACACCGCCACTGTGAAAAACTTCCTGGGGACAGAGCCGATTATCTCCCGAGCTGTGGGTCGAGC
TGAGGACTGGATTCGAACAGAGACCTTGTCATCCTGGCTTAATGCCCCAGCCTTTGTCGCAGCTATGGTC
CTGAGCCCGGCTGAGTGGGGGGATGAAGATGGAGACGATGAAATCTTCTTTTTCTTCACGGAGACCTCCC
GAGTCTTGGACTCATATGAGCGCATCAAGGTCCCACGAGTGGCCCGTGTGTGTGCGGGGGACCTTGGGGG
CCGGAAGACCCTTCAGCAGAGATGGACGACGTTTCTAAAGGCTGACCTGCTGTGTCCAGGGCCCGAGCAT
GGAAGGGCCTCGGGGGTTCTGCAGGATATGACAGAGCTTCGACCTCAGCCTGGCGCGGGGACCCCCCTCT
TTTATGGCATCTTTTCCTCCCAGTGGGAAGGAGCCGCCATTTCTGCTGTGTGTGCCTTCCGACCCCAAGA
CATCCGGGCAGTGCTGAATGGTCCCTTTAGAGAGCTAAAACATGACTGCAACAGGGGACTACCTGTCATG
GACAACGAGGTGCCCCAGCCCAGACCTGGAGAGTGCATCACCAACAACATGAAGTTCCAGCAGTTTGGAT
CCTCACTCTCCCTGCCAGACCGTGTGCTCACCTTTATCAGAGACCACCCGCTCATGGACAGGCCCGTGTT
TCCAGCTGATGGCCGCCCCCTGCTGGTCACTACGGATACAGCCTATCTCAGAGTTGTGGCTCACCGGGTG
ACCAGCCTCTCAGGGAAAGAATATGATGTGCTCTACCTAGGGACAGAGGATGGGCACCTCCACCGGGCTG
TGCGCATCGGAGCTCAGCTCAGTGTCCTGGAGGATCTGGCCTTGTTCCCGGAACCACAACCGGTTGAGAG
CATGAAATTGTACCATGATTGGCTCCTGGTGGGCTCCCATACTGAGGTGACACAAGTGAACACCAGCAAC
TGTGGCCGTCTCCAGAGCTGCTCAGAATGTATCCTGGCCCAGGATCCCGTGTGTGCCTGGAGCTTCCGGC
TCGATGCTTGTGTGGCCCATGCAGGCGAGCACCGTGGGATGGTTCAAGACATAGAGTCAGCAGATGTCTC
TTCTTTGTGTCCAAAAGAACCTGGAGAACATCCGGTAGTGTTTGAAGTTCCTGTGGCTACGGTGGGCCAC
GTGGTCCTGCCGTGCTCCCCCAGTTCTGCCTGGGCATCCTGTGTGTGGCACCAGCCCAGTGGAGTGACTT
CGCTCACCCCCCGAAGGGATGGACTAGAGGTGGTGGTGACCCCAGGGGCCATGGGGGCTTATGCTTGCGA
GTGTCAGGAGGGTGGAGCCGCCCGTGTGGTGGCTGCTTATAGCTTGGTGTGGGGCAGCCAGAGGGGGCCC
TCAAACCGGGCCCACACCGGCGCGCCTGGATCTTCCGGAATCATCCCAGTTGAGGAGGAGAACCCGGACT
TCTGGAACCGCGAGGCAGCCGAGGCCCTGGGTGCCGCCAAGAAGCTGCAGCCTGCACAGACAGCCGCCAA
GAACCTCATCATCTTCCTGGGCGATGGGATGGGGGTGTCTACGGTGACAGCTGCCAGGATCCTAAAAGGG
CAGAAGAAGGACAAACTGGGGCCTGAGATACCCCTGGCCATGGACCGCTTCCCATATGTGGCTCTGTCCA
AGACATACAATGTAGACAAACATGTGCCAGACAGTGGAGCCACAGCCACGGCCTACCTGTGCGGGGTCAA
GGGCAACTTCCAGACCATTGGCTTGAGTGCAGCCGCCCGCTTTAACCAGTGCAACACGACACGCGGCAAC
GAGGTCATCTCCGTGATGAATCGGGCCAAGAAAGCAGGGAAGTCAGTGGGAGTGGTAACCACCACACGAG
TGCAGCACGCCTCGCCAGCCGGCACCTACGCCCACACGGTGAACCGCAACTGGTACTCGGACGCCGACGT
GCCTGCCTCGGCCCGCCAGGAGGGGTGCCAGGACATCGCTACGCAGCTCATCTCCAACATGGACATTGAC
GTGATCCTAGGTGGGGGCCGAAAGTACATGTTTCGCATGGGAACCCCAGACCCTGAGTACCCAGATGACT
ACAGCCAAGGTGGGACCAGGCTGGACGGGAAGAATCTGGTGCAGGAATGGCTGGCGAAGCGCCAGGGTGC
CCGGTACGTGTGGAACCGCACTGAGCTCATGCAGGCTTCCCTGGACCCGTCTGTGGCCCATCTCATGGGT
CTCTTTGAGCCTGGAGACATGAAATACGAGATCCACCGAGACTCCACACTGGACCCCTCCCTGATGGAGA
TGACAGAGGCTGCCCTGCGCCTGCTGAGCAGGAACCCCCGCGGCTTCTTCCTCTTCGTGGAGGGTGGTCG
CATCGACCATGGTCATCATGAAAGCAGGGCTTACCGGGCACTGACTGAGACGATCATGTTCGACGACGCC
ATTGAGAGGGCGGGCCAGCTCACCAGCGAGGAGGACACGCTGAGCCTCGTCACTGCCGACCACTCCCACG
TCTTCTCCTTCGGAGGCTACCCCCTGCGAGGGAGCTCCATCTTCGGGCTGGCCCCTGGCAAGGCCCGGGA
CAGGAAGGCCTACACGGTCCTCCTATACGGAAACGGTCCAGGCTATGTGCTCAAGGACGGCGCCCGGCCG
GATGTTACCGAGAGCGAGAGCGGGAGCCCCGAGTATCGGCAGCAGTCAGCAGTGCCCCTGGACGAAGAGA
CCCACGCAGGCGAGGACGTGGCGGTGTTCGCGCGCGGCCCGCAGGCGCACCTGGTTCACGGCGTGCAGGA
GCAGACCTTCATAGCGCACGTCATGGCCTTCGCCGCCTGCCTGGAGCCCTACACCGCCTGCGACCTGGCG
CCCCCCGCCGGCACCACCGACGCCGCGCACCCGGGTCATCATCACCATCACCATTAATCTAGAGATCTTA
TTAAAGCAGAACTTGTTTATTGCAGCTTATAATGGTTACAAATAAAGCAATAGCATCACAAATTTCACAA
ATAAAGCATTTTTTTCACTGCATTCTAGTTGTGGTTTGTCCAAACTCATCAATGTATCTTATCATGTCTG
GTCGACTCTAGCTAGACTCTTCCGCTTCCTCGCTCACTGACTCGCTGCGCTCGGTCGTTCGGCTGCGGCG
AGCGGTATCAGCTCACTCAAAGGCGGTAATACGGTTATCCACAGAATCAGGGGATAACGCAGGAAAGAAC
ATGTGAGCAAAAGGCCAGCAAAAGGCCAGGAACCGTAAAAAGGCCGCGTTGCTGGCGTTTTTCCATAGGC
TCCGCCCCCCTGACGAGCATCACAAAAATCGACGCTCAAGTCAGAGGTGGCGAAACCCGACAGGACTATA
AAGATACCAGGCGTTTCCCCCTGGAAGCTCCCTCGTGCGCTCTCCTGTTCCGACCCTGCCGCTTACCGGA
TACCTGTCCGCCTTTCTCCCTTCGGGAAGCGTGGCGCTTTCTCATAGCTCACGCTGTAGGTATCTCAGTT
CGGTGTAGGTCGTTCGCTCCAAGCTGGGCTGTGTGCACGAACCCCCCGTTCAGCCCGACCGCTGCGCCTT
ATCCGGTAACTATCGTCTTGAGTCCAACCCGGTAAGACACGACTTATCGCCACTGGCAGCAGCCACTGGT
AACAGGATTAGCAGAGCGAGGTATGTAGGCGGTGCTACAGAGTTCTTGAAGTGGTGGCCTAACTACGGCT
ACACTAGAAGAACAGTATTTGGTATCTGCGCTCTGCTGAAGCCAGTTACCTTCGGAAAAAGAGTTGGTAG
CTCTTGATCCGGCAAACAAACCACCGCTGGTAGCGGTGGTTTTTTTGTTTGCAAGCAGCAGATTACGCGC
AGAAAAAAAGGATCTCAAGAAGATCCTTTGATCTTTTCTACGGGGTCTGACGCTCAGTGGAACGAAAACT
CACGTTAAGGGATTTTGGTCATGAGATTATCAAAAAGGATCTTCACCTAGATCCTTTTAAATTAAAAATG
AAGTTTTAAATCAATCTAAAGTATATATGAGTAAACTTGGTCTGACAGTTACCAATGCTTAATCAGTGAG
GCACCTATCTCAGCGATCTGTCTATTTCGTTCATCCATAGTTGCCTGACTCCCCGTCGTGTAGATAACTA
CGATACGGGAGGGCTTACCATCTGGCCCCAGTGCTGCAATGATACCGCGAGACCCACGCTCACCGGCTCC
AGATTTATCAGCAATAAACCAGCCAGCCGGAAGGGCCGAGCGCAGAAGTGGTCCTGCAACTTTATCCGCC
TCCATCCAGTCTATTAATTGTTGCCGGGAAGCTAGAGTAAGTAGTTCGCCAGTTAATAGTTTGCGCAACG
TTGTTGCCATTGCTACAGGCATCGTGGTGTCACGCTCGTCGTTTGGTATGGCTTCATTCAGCTCCGGTTC
CCAACGATCAAGGCGAGTTACATGATCCCCCATGTTGTGCAAAAAAGCGGTTAGCTCCTTCGGTCCTCCG
ATCGTTGTCAGAAGTAAGTTGGCCGCAGTGTTATCACTCATGGTTATGGCAGCACTGCATAATTCTCTTA
CTGTCATGCCATCCGTAAGATGCTTTTCTGTGACTGGTGAGTACTCAACCAAGTCATTCTGAGAATAGTG
TATGCGGCGACCGAGTTGCTCTTGCCCGGCGTCAATACGGGATAATACCGCGCCACATAGCAGAACTTTA
AAAGTGCTCATCATTGGAAAACGTTCTTCGGGGCGAAAACTCTCAAGGATCTTACCGCTGTTGAGATCCA
GTTCGATGTAACCCACTCGTGCACCCAACTGATCTTCAGCATCTTTTACTTTCACCAGCGTTTCTGGGTG
AGCAAAAACAGGAAGGCAAAATGCCGCAAAAAAGGGAATAAGGGCGACACGGAAATGTTGAATACTCATA
CTCTTCCTTTTTCAATATTATTGAAGCATTTATCAGGGTTATTGTCTCATGAGCGGATACATATTTGAAT
GTATTTAGAAAAATAAACAAATAGGGGTTCCGCGCACATTTCCCCGAAAAGTGCCACCTGACGTCTAAGA
AACCATTATTATCATGACATTAACCTATAAAAATAGGCGTATCACGAGGCCCTTTCGTCTCGCGCGTTTC
GGTGATGACGGTGAAAACCTCTGACACATGCAGCTCCCGGAGGAATGTGTGTCAGTTAGGGTGTGGAAAG
TCCCCAGGCTCCCCAGGCAGGCAGAAGTATGCAAAGCATGCATCTCAATTAGTCAGCAACCAGGTGTGGA
AAGTCCCCAGGCTCCCCAGCAGGCAGAAGTATGCAAAGCATGCATCTCAATTAGTCAGCAACCATAGTCC
CGCCCCTAACTCCGCCCATCCCGCCCCTAACTCCGCCCAGTTCCGCCCATTCTCCGCCCCATGGCTGACT
AATTTTTTTTATTTATGCAGAGGCCGAGGCCGCCTCTGCCTCTGAGCTATTCCAGAAGTAGTGAGGAGGC
TTTTTTGGAGGCCTAGGCTTTTGCAAAAAGCTCCCGGGAGCTTGTATATCCATTTTCGTCCCGGAGACGG
TCACAGCTTGTCTGTAAGCGGATGCCGGGAGCAGACAAGCCCGTCAGGGCGCGTCAGCGGGTGTTGGCGG
GTGTCGGGGCTGGCTTAACTATGCGGCATCAGAGCAGATTGTACTGAGAGTGCACCATATGCGGTGTGAA
ATACCGCACAGATGCGTAAGGAGAAAATACCGCATCAGGAAATTGTAAGCGTTAATATTTTGTTAAAATT
CGCGTTAAATTTTTGTTAAATCAGCTCATTTTTTAACCAATAGGCCGAAATCGGCAAAATCCCTTATAAA
TCAAAAGAATAGACCGAGATAGGGT
[37 nt withheld, positions 8006-8042]
AAAGAACGTGGACTCCAACGTCAAAGG
[49 nt withheld, positions 8070-8118]
T
[91 nt withheld, positions 8120-8210]
G
[124 nt withheld, positions 8212-8335]
CCATTCGCCATTCAGGCTGCGCAACTGTTGGGAAGGGCGATCGGTGCGGGCCTCTTCGCTATTACGCCAG
CTGGCGAAAGGGGGATGTGCTGCAAGGCGATTAAGTTGGGTAACGCCAGGGTTTTCCCAGTCACGACGTT
GTAAAACGACGGCCAGTGAATT
