>Addgene plasmid #72032 | Sema4f.a-AP-His | addgene partial sequence | sequence record 138426 | pMRB101-F 5'-aagatgcaggcagctgagtt-3'
ACGGTGGAGGGCAGTGTAGTCTGAGCAGTACTCGTTGCTGCCGCGCGCGCCACCAGACATAATAGCTGAC
AGACTAACAGACTGTTCCTTTCCATGGGTCTTTTCTGCAGAAGCTTGAATTCTCGAGGCCACCATGCTGG
CCAGGGCCGAGCGGCCCCGCCCGGGCCCCCGGCCGCCTCCGGTCTCTCTCTTCCCGCCGCCGTCGTCGCT
GCTGCTGCTGCTGCTGGCGATGCTGAGCGCCCCGGTGTGCGGCCGCGTCCCCCGCTCGGTGCCCAGAACC
TCGCTGCCCATCTCCGAGGCTGACTCCTATCTCACCCGGTTTGCGGCCCCTCATACGTACAATTACTCTG
CTCTCCTGGTGGATCCTGCTTCTCACACACTTTACGTCGGTGCACGGGACAGCATCTTCGCTTTAACCCT
GCCCTTCTCTGGGGAAAAGCCTCGAAGGATCGACTGGATGGTGCCCGAGACTCACAGACAGAACTGTAGG
AAGAAAGGCAAGAAAGAGGACGAATGTCACAATTTTATCCAGATTCTCGCCATTGCCAATGCCTCTCACC
TCCTCACGTGTGGCACCTTCGCTTTTGATCCGAAGTGCGGGGTTATTGATGTGTCCAGTTTCCAGCAGGT
TGAAAGACTTGAGAGTGGCCGGGGGAAATGTCCTTTTGAGCCAGCTCAACGGTCAGCAGCTGTAATGGCT
GGGGGCGTCCTCTACACCGCCACTGTGAAAAACTTCCTGGGGACAGAGCCGATTATCTCCCGAGCTGTGG
GTCGAGCTGAGGACTGGATTCGAACAGAGACCTTGTCATCCTGGCTTAATGCCCCAGCCTTTGTCGCAGC
TATGGTC
