>Addgene plasmid #72032 | Sema4f.a-AP-His | addgene partial sequence | sequence record 138427 | SV40pA-R 5'-GAAATTTGTGATGCTATTGC-3'
ATAAGATCTCTAGATTAATGGTGATGGTGATGATGACCCGGGTGCGCGGCGTCGGTGGTGCCGGCGGGGG
GCGCCAGGTCGCAGGCGGTGTAGGGCTCCAGGCAGGCGGCGAAGGCCATGACGTGCGCTATGAAGGTCTG
CTCCTGCACGCCGTGAACCAGGTGCGCCTGCGGGCCGCGCGCGAACACCGCCACGTCCTCGCCTGCGTGG
GTCTCTTCGTCCAGGGGCACTGCTGACTGCTGCCGATACTCGGGGCTCCCGCTCTCGCTCTCGGTAACAT
CCGGCCGGGCGCCGTCCTTGAGCACATAGCCTGGACCGTTTCCGTATAGGAGGACCGTGTAGGCCTTCCT
GTCCCGGGCCTTGCCAGGGGCCAGCCCGAAGATGGAGCTCCCTCGCAGGGGGTAGCCTCCGAAGGAGAAG
ACGTGGGAGTGGTCGGCAGTGACGAGGCTCAGCGTGTCCTCCTCGCTGGTGAGCTGGCCCGCCCTCTCAA
TGGCGTCGTCGAACATGATCGTCTCAGTCAGTGCCCGGTAAGCCCTGCTTTCATGATGACCATGGTCGAT
GCGACCACCCTCCACGAAGAGGAAGAAGCCGCGGGGGTTCCTGCTCAGCAGGCGCAGGGCAGCCTCTGTC
ATCTCCATCAGGGAGGGGTCCAGTGTGGAGTCTCGGTGGATCTCGTATTTCATGTCTCCAGGCTCAAAGA
GACCCATGAGATGGGTCACAGACGGGTCCAGGGAAGCCTGCATGAGCTCAGTGCGGTTCCACACATACCG
GGCACCCTGGCGCTTCGCCAGCCATTCCTGCACCAGATTCTTCCCGTCCAGCCTGGTCCCACCTTGGCTG
TAGTCATCTGG
